>Addgene plasmid #233466 | Reckleen_3plus_sgRNA_ptet_pos5b2 | addgene full sequence | sequence record 467783 | Addgene NGS Result
CTCGAAAGCAAATCACTGTAATGATCTTAATTCCTAATTTTTGTTGACACTCTATCATTGATAGAGTTAT
TTTAGTCCAGAGACCGAAAGTGAAACGTGATTTCATGCGTCATTTTGAACATTTTGTAAATCTTATTTAA
TAATGTGTGCGGCAATTCACATTTAATTTATGAATGTTTTCTTAACATCGCGGCAACTCAAGAAACGGCA
GGTTCGGATCTTAGCTACTAGAGAAAGAGGAGAAATACTAGATGCGTAAAGGCGAAGAACTTTTCACTGG
CGTAGTACCAATTTTAGTGGAGCTGGACGGAGATGTAAATGGTCATAAGTTTTCAGTTCGAGGAGAAGGC
GAAGGAGATGCAACTAACGGTAAGCTGACACTAAAGTTTATCTGTACCACGGGTAAACTGCCGGTCCCAT
GGCCGACACTGGTTACTACACTTACTTATGGTGTACAATGCTTTGCTCGTTATCCTGACCATATGAAGCA
GCACGATTTCTTCAAATCGGCCATGCCTGAAGGATACGTGCAAGAACGTACAATTAGCTTTAAAGATGAC
GGCACCTATAAAACGCGCGCCGAAGTTAAATTCGAGGGTGACACATTGGTTAATCGTATAGAACTTAAGG
GCATTGACTTCAAAGAAGATGGCAACATCCTTGGCCATAAACTGGAATATAATTTTAACTCTCACAATGT
CTACATTACGGCGGATAAACAAAAGAATGGCATTAAAGCGAATTTCAAAATCCGCCACAATGTCGAAGAC
GGCTCGGTTCAACTGGCGGACCATTATCAGCAGAACACCCCAATCGGTGATGGCCCGGTTCTGTTACCTG
ATAATCATTACCTTTCTACTCAAAGCGTTTTATCTAAAGATCCTAACGAGAAGCGTGATCATATGGTTCT
ACTGGAATTTGTTACCGCAGCTGGTATCACGCACGGCATGGATGAGCTGTATAAATAACCAGGCATCAAA
TAAAACGAAAGGCTCAGTCGAAAGACTGGGCCTTTCGTTTTATCTGTTGTTTGTCGGTGAACGCTCTCTA
CTAGAGTCACACTGGCTCACCTTCGGGTGGGCCTTTCTGCGTTTATAGGTCTCAGTTTCAGAGCTATGCT
GGAAACAGCATAGCAAGTTGAAATAAGGCTAGTCCGTTATCAACTTGAAAAAGTGGCACCGAGTCGGTGC
TTTTTTCTCGGTACCAAATTCCAGAAAAGAGGCCTCCCGAAAGGGGGGCCTTTTTTCGTTTTGGTCCACC
CTGCACGATAACACTGAAGCTTGAGACGACTCATCGCAACTAGTAGCGGCCGCTGCAGTCCGGCAAAAAA
GGGCAAGGTGTCACCACCCTGCCCTTTTTCTTTAAAACCGAAAAGATTACTTCGCGTTATGCAGGCTTCC
TCGCTCACTGACTCGCTGCGCTCGGTCGTTCGGCTGCGGCGAGCGGTATCAGCTCACTCAAAGGCGGTAA
TACGGTTATCCACAGAATCAGGGGATAACGCAGGAAAGAACATGTGAGCAAAAGGCCAGCAAAAGGCCAG
GAACCGTAAAAAGGCCGCGTTGCTGGCGTTTTTCCATAGGCTCCGCCCCCCTGACGAGCATCACAAAAAT
CGACGCTCAAGTCAGAGGTGGCGAAACCCGACAGGACTATAAAGATACCAGGCGTTTCCCCCTGGAAGCT
CCCTCGTGCGCTCTCCTGTTCCGACCCTGCCGCTTACCGGATACCTGTCCGCCTTTCTCCCTTCGGGAAG
CGTGGCGCTTTCTCATAGCTCACGCTGTAGGTATCTCAGTTCGGTGTAGGTCGTTCGCTCCAAGCTGGGC
TGTGTGCACGAACCCCCCGTTCAGCCCGACCGCTGCGCCTTATCCGGTAACTATCGTCTTGAGTCCAACC
CGGTAAGACACGACTTATCGCCACTGGCAGCAGCCACTGGTAACAGGATTAGCAGAGCGAGGTATGTAGG
CGGTGCTACAGAGTTCTTGAAGTGGTGGCCTAACTACGGCTACACTAGAAGAACAGTATTTGGTATCTGC
GCTCTGCTGAAGCCAGTTACCTTCGGAAAAAGAGTTGGTAGCTCTTGATCCGGCAAACAAACCACCGCTG
GTAGCGGTGGTTTTTTTGTTTGCAAGCAGCAGATTACGCGCAGAAAAAAAGGATCTCAAGAAGATCCTTT
GATCTTTTCTACGGGGTCTGACGCTCAGTGGAACGAAAACTCACGTTAAGGGATTTTGGTCATGAGATTA
TCAAAAAGGATCTTCACCTAGATCCTTTTAAATTAAAAATGAAGTTTTAAATCAATCTAAAGTATATATG
AGTAAACTTGGTCTGACAGCTCGAGTCCCGTCAAGTCAGCGTAATGCTCTGCCAGTGTTACAACCAATTA
ACCAATTCTGATTAGAAAAACTCATCGAGCATCAAATGAAACTGCAATTTATTCATATCAGGATTATCAA
TACCATATTTTTGAAAAAGCCGTTTCTGTAATGAAGGAGAAAACTCACCGAGGCAGTTCCATAGGATGGC
AAGATCCTGGTATCGGTCTGCGATTCCGACTCGTCCAACATCAATACAACCTATTAATTTCCCCTCGTCA
AAAATAAGGTTATCAAGTGAGAAATCACCATGAGTGACGACTGAATCCGGTGAGAATGGCAAAAGCTTAT
GCATTTCTTTCCAGACTTGTTCAACAGGCCAGCCATTACGCTCGTCATCAAAATCACTCGCATCAACCAA
ACCGTTATTCATTCGTGATTGCGCCTGAGCCAGACGAAATACGCGATCGCTGTTAAAAGGACAATTACAA
ACAGGAATCGAATGCAACCGGCGCAGGAACACTGCCAGCGCATCAACAATATTTTCACCTGAATCAGGAT
ATTCTTCTAATACCTGGAATGCTGTTTTCCCGGGGATCGCAGTGGTGAGTAACCATGCATCATCAGGAGT
ACGGATAAAATGCTTGATGGTCGGAAGAGGCATAAATTCCGTCAGCCAGTTTAGTCTGACCATCTCATCT
GTAACATCATTGGCAACGCTACCTTTGCCATGTTTCAGAAACAACTCTGGCGCATCGGGCTTCCCATACA
ATCGATAGATTGTCGCACCTGATTGCCCGACATTATCGCGAGCCCATTTATACCCATATAAATCAGCATC
CATGTTGGAATTTAATCGCGGCCTGGAGCAAGACGTTTCCCGTTGAATATGGCTCATAACACCCCTTGTA
TTACTGTTTATGTAAGCAGACAGTTTTATTGTTCATGATGATATATTTTTATCTTGTGCAATGTAACATC
AGAGATTTTGAGACACAACGTGGCTTTGTTGAATAAATCGAACTTTTGCTGAGTTGAAGGATCAGCTCGA
GTGCCACTTGACGTCTAAGAAACCATTATTATCATGACATTAACCTATAAAAATAGGCGTATCACGAGGC
AGAATTTCAGATAAAAAAAATCCTTAGCTTTCGCTAAGGATGATTTCTGGAATTCGCGGCCGCTTCTAGA
GAGCGATGAGTCGT
Features (pLannotate 1.2.2; 11 found; start..end, strand, type, name):
     49..67      +  protein_bind   tet operator: bacterial operator O1 for the tetR and tetA genes tetracycline repressor TetR
    252..965     +  CDS            Superfolder GFP: Superfolder GFP is a basic (constitutively fluorescent) green fluorescent protein published in 2005, derived from Aequorea victoria. It is reported to be a very rapidly-maturing weak dimer.
    977..1048    +  terminator     rrnB T1 terminator: transcription terminator T1 from the E. coli rrnB gene
   1064..1091    +  terminator     T7Te terminator: phage T7 early transcription terminator
   1123..1190    +  misc_RNA       tracrRNA (fragment): trans-activating CRISPR RNA for the Streptococcus pyogenes CRISPR/Cas9 system
   1299..1318    +  misc_feature   BioBrick suffix: universal suffix for all parts
   1319..1376    +  terminator     his operon terminator: This putative transcriptin terminator from the E. coli his operon has a 2-bp deletion introduced during synthesis. Its efficiency has not been determined.
   1571..2159    -  rep_origin     ori: high-copy-number ColE1/pMB1/pBR322/pUC origin of replication
   2392..3207    -  CDS            KanR: aminoglycoside phosphotransferase; aph(3')-Ia; confers resistance to kanamycin in bacteria or G418 (Geneticin®) in eukaryotes
   3434..3477    -  terminator     bacterial terminator: putative bacterial transcription terminator
   3480..3501    +  misc_feature   BioBrick prefix: BioBrick prefix for parts that do not start with "ATG"
