[The description below was written by a language model from this plasmid's Addgene catalogue record and pLannotate feature annotations shown in this document.]
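Description:
Reckleen_3plus_sgRNA_ptet_pos5b2 is a small (about 3.5 kb) Level 1 Golden Gate part plasmid assembled from Marburg Collection modular cloning components. It belongs to the RECKLEEN toolkit, a single-plasmid lambda Red/CRISPR-Cas9 platform for genome editing in Klebsiella pneumoniae. It replicates in E. coli from a high-copy ColE1/pUC-type origin and is selected with kanamycin through an aph(3')-Ia (KanR) cassette. BioBrick-style prefix and suffix sequences and several flanking terminators, including a his operon terminator and another putative bacterial terminator, insulate the cargo from the backbone.

The cargo is an sgRNA transcription unit in placeholder form. A tet operator marks the Ptet promoter region, which would make sgRNA expression responsive to TetR and tetracycline-type inducers. No tetR gene is annotated on this plasmid, so the repressor presumably comes from elsewhere in the final assembly. Downstream lies a superfolder GFP coding sequence followed by the rrnB T1 and T7Te terminators, and then a fragment of the Streptococcus pyogenes tracrRNA that serves as the sgRNA scaffold. The sfGFP cassette acts as a dropout marker. When a spacer is cloned in by Golden Gate, it replaces the fluorescent cassette and joins the promoter to the scaffold, so correct clones can be picked out as non-fluorescent colonies. In keeping with this, the record lists no guide sequence.

The "3plus" and "pos5b2" labels indicate that the unit carries the assembly overhangs for position 5b2, one of the sub-positions used when combining several sgRNA units. This allows RECKLEEN plasmids to be built with multiple sgRNAs for multiplexed editing.
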