Addgene plasmid #233466: Reckleen_3plus_sgRNA_ptet_pos5b2
Purpose: Level 1 part, Ptet sfgfp dropout sgRNA for position 5b2, for building RECKLEEN plasmid with multiple sgRNAs
Depositing lab: Anke Becker. Depositing organization: Philipps-Universitaet Marburg. Publication: RECKLEEN is a lambda Red/CRISPR-Cas9 based single plasmid platform for enhanced genome editing in Klebsiella pneumoniae. Elsayed EM, Stukenberg D, Meier D, Schmeck B, Becker A. Commun Biol. 2025 Oct 30;8(1):1509. doi: 10.1038/s42003-025-08934-8. PubMed 41168338.
Backbone
  Vector backbone: Custom built using Marburg Collection
  Vector type: CRISPR
Growth in bacteria
  Bacterial resistance: Kanamycin, 50 μg/mL
  Growth temperature: 37°C
  Growth strain: DH5alpha
  Copy number: High Copy
Gene/Insert
  Gene/Insert name: Level 1 part, Ptet sfgfp dropout sgRNA for position 5b2, ColE1 ori, and KanR.
  gRNA/shRNA sequence: Unspecified
  Species: Other
  Cloning method: Golden Gate
Terms and licenses: Academic/Nonprofit Terms; Industry Terms
Depositor comments: Please visit https://doi.org/10.21203/rs.3.rs-5859838/v1 for preprint.
How to cite: Reckleen_3plus_sgRNA_ptet_pos5b2 was a gift from Anke Becker (Addgene plasmid # 233466 ; http://n2t.net/addgene:233466 ; RRID:Addgene_233466)
